>Addgene plasmid #185494 | pCS2-foxd4l1.1 | addgene full sequence | sequence record 366588 | Addgene NGS Result
CGCCATTCTGCCTGGGGACGTCGGAGCAAGCTTGATTTAGGTGACACTATAGAATACAAGCTACTTGTTC
TTTTTGCAGGATCCCATCGATTCGAATTCAAGGCCTATGAGCTTTAGCCAGGAGTCTGGTGCCCATCATC
ACCCCCAGGATTATGCAGGACTTTCTGATGAGGAGGATGAAATTGATATTCTTGGAGAAGATGATCCCTG
CAGCCTAAAGTCACACTTTTACCTACAGCCCACACATTCAGTGATGGGGGACAGTGAGATGCTGAGTCCT
TCCAAGCTCAGCTGCACTGAAAGTGAGAGTGATTCCTCTGGAGAGAGTGAAGGAGGTACTTCTAAAGACT
CCTCAACCACCCCAACTGGTAGCAAAGCCAAAAGGACTCTGGTAAAGCCTCCTTACTCTTACATTGCTCT
AATCACCATGGCTATCCTGCAGAGTCCCCACAAGAAACTGACTCTCAGTGGCATCTGTGATTTTATCAGC
AGCAAGTTCCCTTACTACAAGGACAAGTTCCCTGCTTGGCAGAATTCCATCAGGCACAACCTGTCCCTTA
ATGACTGCTTTATTAAAATACCACGGGAACCAGGAAATCCGGGAAAAGGCAATTATTGGACACTGGACCC
TGCTTCTGAGGACATGTTTGATAACGGAAGCTTCCTTAGAAGGAGGAAAAGGTTTAAGAGGCACCAACAG
GAGTTCTTTAAGGATGGACTCATGATGTACAACTCTCTGCCTTACTACAGACCCTACAGTGCTATCCAAC
CTCAGCCAGTGCTCCAGCAGACTTCACTGACATGCATGGCAATACCAGAGACCTTGCCCATGTCAACTCA
CCTTGCACCCTACCCAGACATAAAGAGGAAGGTTTCTTACCCTGCCCAGGGGGTACACAGGGGTTTTAAA
GCCCAGGATGCTGATAACCATCCCAATAATTCACAGAGCAAATGTTCATTCAGTATTGAGAACATCATGA
GGAAACCCAAGGAGCCAGAGCCAAATATTCAAAGCTTCAACTCACACTGGAACTATAATCATGTATTCCA
GAGGCCAAGTTCCTGCCTTCTCCCAGCTGTGCTTAACTTATCCACTGGCCCTCTGCTAGCCAATACTCAG
GGTGCCAGGCAATACAACCTCATACAATTCCCTGGGTGTTACTGATCTAGAACTATAGTGAGTCGTATTA
CGTAGATCCAGACATGATAAGATACATTGATGAGTTTGGACAAACCACAACTAGAATGCAGTGAAAAAAA
TGCTTTATTTGTGAAATTTGTGATGCTATTGCTTTATTTGTAACCATTATAAGCTGCAATAAACAAGTTA
ACAACAACAATTGCATTCATTTTATGTTTCAGGTTCAGGGGGAGGTGTGGGAGGTTTTTTAATTCGCGGC
CGCGGCGCCAATGCATTGGGCCCGGTACCCAGCTTTTGTTCCCTTTAGTGAGGGTTAATTGCGCGCTTGG
CGTAATCATGGTCATAGCTGTTTCCTGTGTGAAATTGTTATCCGCTCACAATTCCACACAACATACGAGC
CGGGAGCATAAAGTGTAAAGCCTGGGGTGCCTAATGAGTGAGCTAACTCACATTAATTGCGTTGCGCTCA
CTGCCCGCTTTCCAGTCGGGAAACCTGTCGTGCCAGCTGCATTAATGAATCGGCCAACGCGCGGGGAGAG
GCGGTTTGCGTATTGGGCGCTCTTCCGCTTCCTCGCTCACTGACTCGCTGCGCTCGGTCGTTCGGCTGCG
GCGAGCGGTATCAGCTCACTCAAAGGCGGTAATACGGTTATCCACAGAATCAGGGGATAACGCAGGAAAG
AACATGTGAGCAAAAGGCCAGCAAAAGGCCAGGAACCGTAAAAAGGCCGCGTTGCTGGCGTTTTTCCATA
GGCTCCGCCCCCCTGACGAGCATCACAAAAATCGACGCTCAAGTCAGAGGTGGCGAAACCCGACAGGACT
ATAAAGATACCAGGCGTTTCCCCCTGGAAGCTCCCTCGTGCGCTCTCCTGTTCCGACCCTGCCGCTTACC
GGATACCTGTCCGCCTTTCTCCCTTCGGGAAGCGTGGCGCTTTCTCATAGCTCACGCTGTAGGTATCTCA
GTTCGGTGTAGGTCGTTCGCTCCAAGCTGGGCTGTGTGCACGAACCCCCCGTTCAGCCCGACCGCTGCGC
CTTATCCGGTAACTATCGTCTTGAGTCCAACCCGGTAAGACACGACTTATCGCCACTGGCAGCAGCCACT
GGTAACAGGATTAGCAGAGCGAGGTATGTAGGCGGTGCTACAGAGTTCTTGAAGTGGTGGCCTAACTACG
GCTACACTAGAAGAACAGTATTTGGTATCTGCGCTCTGCTGAAGCCAGTTACCTTCGGAAAAAGAGTTGG
TAGCTCTTGATCCGGCAAACAAACCACCGCTGGTAGCGGTGGTTTTTTTGTTTGCAAGCAGCAGATTACG
CGCAGAAAAAAAGGATCTCAAGAAGATCCTTTGATCTTTTCTACGGGGTCTGACGCTCAGTGGAACGAAA
ACTCACGTTAAGGGATTTTGGTCATGAGATTATCAAAAAGGATCTTCACCTAGATCCTTTTAAATTAAAA
ATGAAGTTTTAAATCAATCTAAAGTATATATGAGTAAACTTGGTCTGACAGTTACCAATGCTTAATCAGT
GAGGCACCTATCTCAGCGATCTGTCTATTTCGTTCATCCATAGTTGCCTGACTCCCCGTCGTGTAGATAA
CTACGATACGGGAGGGCTTACCATCTGGCCCCAGTGCTGCAATGATACCGCGAGACCCACGCTCACCGGC
TCCAGATTTATCAGCAATAAACCAGCCAGCCGGAAGGGCCGAGCGCAGAAGTGGTCCTGCAACTTTATCC
GCCTCCATCCAGTCTATTAATTGTTGCCGGGAAGCTAGAGTAAGTAGTTCGCCAGTTAATAGTTTGCGCA
ACGTTGTTGCCATTGCTACAGGCATCGTGGTGTCACGCTCGTCGTTTGGTATGGCTTCATTCAGCTCCGG
TTCCCAACGATCAAGGCGAGTTACATGATCCCCCATGTTGTGCAAAAAAGCGGTTAGCTCCTTCGGTCCT
CCGATCGTTGTCAGAAGTAAGTTGGCCGCAGTGTTATCACTCATGGTTATGGCAGCACTGCATAATTCTC
TTACTGTCATGCCATCCGTAAGATGCTTTTCTGTGACTGGTGAGTACTCAACCAAGTCATTCTGAGAATA
GTGTATGCGGCGACCGAGTTGCTCTTGCCCGGCGTCAATACGGGATAATACCGCGCCACATAGCAGAACT
TTAAAAGTGCTCATCATTGGAAAACGTTCTTCGGGGCGAAAACTCTCAAGGATCTTACCGCTGTTGAGAT
CCAGTTCGATGTAACCCACTCGTGCACCCAACTGATCTTCAGCATCTTTTACTTTCACCAGCGTTTCTGG
GTGAGCAAAAACAGGAAGGCAAAATGCCGCAAAAAAGGGAATAAGGGCGACACGGAAATGTTGAATACTC
ATACTCTTCCTTTTTCAATATTATTGAAGCATTTATCAGGGTTATTGTCTCATGAGCGGATACATATTTG
AATGTATTTAGAAAAATAAACAAATAGGGGTTCCGCGCACATTTCCCCGAAAAGTGCCACCTAAATTGTA
AGCGTTAATATTTTGTTAAAATTCGCGTTAAATTTTTGTTAAATCAGCTCATTTTTTAACCAATAGGCCG
AAATCGGCAAAATCCCTTATAAATCAAAAGAATAGACCGAGATAGGGT
[37 nt withheld, positions 3759-3795]
AAAGAACGTGGACTCCAACGTCAAAGG
[49 nt withheld, positions 3823-3871]
T
[91 nt withheld, positions 3873-3963]
G
[124 nt withheld, positions 3965-4088]
CCCATTCGCCATTCAGGCTGCGCAACTGTTGGGAAGGGCGATCGGTGCGGGCCTCTTCGCTATTACGCCA
GTCGACCGCCAATTCAATATGGCGTATATGGACTCATGCCAATTCAATATGGTGGATCTGGACCTGTGCC
AATTCAATATGGCGTATATGGACTCGTGCCAATTCAATATGGTGGATCTGGACCCCAGCCAATTCAATAT
GGCGGACTTGGCACCATGCCAATTCAATATGGCGGACCTGGCACTGTGCCAACTGGGGAGGGGTCTACTT
GGCACGGTGCCAAGTTTGAGGAGGGGTCTTGGCCCTGTGCCAAGTCCGCCATATTGAATTGGCATGGTGC
CAATAATGGCGGCCATATTGGCTATATGCCAGGATCAATATATAGGCAATATCCAATATGGCCCTATGCC
AATATGGCTATTGGCCAGGTTCAATACTATGTATTGGCCCTATGCCATATAGTATTCCATATATGGGTTT
TCCTATTGACGTAGATAGCCCCTCCCAATGGGCGGTCCCATATACCATATATGGGGCTTCCTAATACCGC
CCATAGCCACTCCCCCATTGACGTCAATGGTCTCTATATATGGTCTTTCCTATTGACGTCATATGGGCGG
TCCTATTGACGTATATGGCGCCTCCCCCATTGACGTCAATTACGGTAAATGGCCCGCCTGGCTCAATGCC
CATTGACGTCAATAGGACCACCCACCATTGACGTCAATGGGATGGCTCATTGCCCATTCATATCCGTTCT
CACGCCCCCTATTGACGTCAATGACGGTAAATGGCCCACTTGGCAGTACATCAATATCTATTAATAGTAA
CTTGGCAAGTACATTACTATTGGAAGTACGCCAGGGTACATTGGCAGTACTCCCATTGACGTCAATGGCG
GTAAATGGCCCGCGATGGCTGCCAAGTACATCCCCATTGACGTCAATGGGGAGGGGCAATGACGCAAATG
GGCGTTCCATTGACGTAAATGGGCGGTAGGCGTGCCTAATGGGAGGTCTATATAAGCAATGCTCGTTTAG
GGAAC
Features (pLannotate 1.2.2; 15 found; start..end, strand, type, name):
     35..53      +  promoter       SP6 promoter: promoter for bacteriophage SP6 RNA polymerase
    107..1162    +  CDS            foxd5-a: FXD5A_XENLA - Also known as foxd5a From Xenopus laevis (African clawed frog).
   1173..1190    -  promoter       T7 promoter (fragment): promoter for bacteriophage T7 RNA polymerase
   1195..1329    -  polyA_signal   SV40 poly(A) signal: SV40 polyadenylation signal
   1442..1460    -  promoter       T3 promoter: promoter for bacteriophage T3 RNA polymerase
   1505..1521    -  protein_bind   lac operator: The lac repressor binds to the lac operator to inhibit transcription in E. coli. This inhibition can be relieved by adding lactose or isopropyl-β-D-thiogalactopyranoside (IPTG). lac repressor encoded by lacI
   1529..1559    -  promoter       lac promoter: promoter for the E. coli lac operon
   1574..1595    -  protein_bind   CAP binding site: CAP binding activates transcription in the presence of cAMP. E. coli catabolite activator protein
   1608..1700    -  CDS            lacI (fragment): lac repressor; lacI; The lac repressor binds to the lac operator to inhibit transcription in E. coli. This inhibition can be relieved by adding lactose or isopropyl-β-D-thiogalactopyranoside (IPTG).
   1883..2471    -  rep_origin     ori: high-copy-number ColE1/pMB1/pBR322/pUC origin of replication
   2642..3502    -  CDS            AmpR: β-lactamase; bla; confers resistance to ampicillin, carbenicillin, and related antibiotics
   3503..3607    -  promoter       AmpR promoter: bla
   3660..4088    -  rep_origin     f1 ori (sequence partly withheld): f1 bacteriophage origin of replication; arrow indicates direction of (+) strand synthesis
   4093..4159    -  CDS            lacZα (fragment): LacZα fragment of β-galactosidase; lacZ fragment
   4166..5143    +  promoter       CMV IE94 promoter: enhancer/promoter region of simian cytomegalovirus major immediate early transcription unit IE94
