[The description below was written by a language model from this plasmid's Addgene catalogue record and pLannotate feature annotations shown in this document.]
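Description:
pCS2-foxd4l1.1 is a pCS2+-based plasmid carrying the Xenopus laevis forkhead/winged-helix transcription factor gene foxd4l1.1 (also known as foxd5 or foxd5a), catalogued as an in vitro transcription vector for expressing this gene. It is maintained in E. coli as a high-copy plasmid through a ColE1/pUC-type origin and selected with ampicillin via the β-lactamase gene and its native promoter. An f1 phage origin is also present, along with remnants of lac regulatory sequences (lac promoter, operator, CAP site, and lacI and lacZα fragments) inherited from the backbone's cloning-vector ancestry.

The insert is listed as about 1.16 kb, and the annotated foxd5-a coding sequence lies in the forward orientation immediately downstream of an SP6 promoter. The simian cytomegalovirus IE94 enhancer/promoter occupies the end of the linear record, so in the circular plasmid it lies directly upstream of SP6. An SV40 polyadenylation signal follows the coding sequence. This arrangement gives two routes to expression. SP6 RNA polymerase can produce sense, polyadenylation-signal-containing mRNA in vitro, the usual source of synthetic transcripts for microinjection into frog embryos. The CMV IE94 promoter can also drive transcription directly from plasmid DNA in vertebrate cells or embryos. A T7 promoter fragment and a T3 promoter sit downstream of the insert in the reverse orientation, and in pCS2+ vectors such promoters can serve to generate antisense transcripts. The feature table shows no epitope tag or reporter fused to the coding sequence, and the record does not identify the restriction sites used for cloning. The associated work concerns the gene's role as a transcriptional repressor that maintains immature neural ectoderm.
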