Addgene plasmid #185494: pCS2-foxd4l1.1
Purpose: Expression of Xenopus laevis foxd4
Depositing lab: Sally Moody. Depositing organization: George Washington University. Publication: foxD5a, a Xenopus winged helix gene, maintains an immature neural ectoderm via transcriptional repression that is dependent on the C-terminal domain. Sullivan SA, Akers L, Moody SA. Dev Biol. 2001 Apr 15. 232(2):439-57. 10.1006/dbio.2001.0191 PubMed 11401404.
Backbone
  Vector backbone: pCS2+
  Vector type: In vitro transcription
Growth in bacteria
  Bacterial resistance: Ampicillin, 100 μg/mL
  Growth temperature: 37°C
  Growth strain: DH5alpha
  Copy number: High Copy
Gene/Insert
  Gene/Insert name: foxd4l1.1 (alt names: foxd5; foxd5a)
  Species: X. laevis (frog)
  Insert size (bp): 1160
  Cloning method: Restriction Enzyme; 5′ cloning site unknown (unknown if destroyed)
Terms and licenses: Academic/Nonprofit Terms; Industry Terms: Not Available to Industry
How to cite: pCS2-foxd4l1.1 was a gift from Sally Moody (Addgene plasmid # 185494 ; http://n2t.net/addgene:185494 ; RRID:Addgene_185494)
