>Addgene plasmid #185494 | pCS2-foxd4l1.1 | depositor partial sequence | sequence record 366586 | pCS2-foxd4l1.1-M13R
NNNNNNNNNNNNNNNNNNNGNNTNNNNANCTNTANCCAGGAGTCTGGTGCCCATCATCACCCCCAGGATT
ATGCAGGACTTTCTGATGAGGAGGATGAAATTGATATTCTTGGAGAAGATGATCCCTGCAGCCTAAAGTC
ACACTTTTACCTACAGCCCACACATTCAGTGATGGGGGACAGTGAGATGCTGAGTCCTTCCAAGCTCAGC
TGCACTGAAAGTGAGAGTGATTCCTCTGGAGAGAGTGAAGGAGGTACTTCTAAAGACTCCTCAACCACCC
CAACTGGTAGCAAAGCCAAAAGGACTCTGGTAAAGCCTCCTTACTCTTACATTGCTCTAATCACCATGGC
TATCCTGCAGAGTCCCCACAAGAAACTGACTCTCAGTGGCATCTGTGATTTTATCAGCAGCAAGTTCCCT
TACTACAAGGACAAGTTCCCTGCTTGGCAGAATTCCATCAGGCACAACCTGTCCCTTAATGACTGCTTTA
TTAAAATACCACGGGAACCAGGAAATCCGGGAAAAGGCAATTATTGGACACTGGACCCTGCTTCTGAGGA
CATGTTTGATAACGGAAGCTTCCTTAGAAGGAGGAAAAGGTTTAAGAGGCACCAACAGGAGTTCTTTAAG
GATGGACTCATGATGTACAACTCTCTGCCTTACTACAGACCCTACAGTGCTATCCAACCTCAGCCAGTGC
TCCAGCAGACTTCACTGACATGCATGGCAATACCAGAGACCTTGCCCATGTCAACTCACCTTGCACCCTA
CCCAGACATAAAGAGGAAGGTTTCTTACCCTGCCCAGGGGGTACACAGGGGTTTTAAAGCCCAGGATGCT
GATAACCATCCCAATAATTCACAGAGCAAATGTTCATTCAGTATTGAGAACATCATGAGGAAACCCAAGG
AGCCAGAGCCAAATATTCAAAGCTTCAACTCACACTGGAACTATAATCAN
