>Addgene plasmid #185494 | pCS2-foxd4l1.1 | depositor partial sequence | sequence record 366587 | pCS2-foxd4l1.1-SP6
NNNNNNGNANNNNNNNTCNCTAAAGGGAACAAAAGCTGGGTACCGGGCCCAATGCATTGGCGCCGCGGCC
GCGAATTAAAAAACCTCCCACACCTCCCCCTGAACCTGAAACATAAAATGAATGCAATTGTTGTTGTTAA
CTTGTTTATTGCAGCTTATAATGGTTACAAATAAAGCAATAGCATCACAAATTTCACAAATAAAGCATTT
TTTTCACTGCATTCTAGTTGTGGTTTGTCCAAACTCATCAATGTATCTTATCATGTCTGGATCTACGTAA
TACGACTCACTATAGTTCTAGATCAGTAACACCCAGGGAATTGTATGAGGTTGTATTGCCTGGCACCCTG
AGTATTGGCTAGCAGAGGGCCAGTGGATAAGTTAAGCACAGCTGGGAGAAGGCAGGAACTTGGCCTCTGG
AATACATGATTATAGTTCCAGTGTGAGTTGAAGCTTTGAATATTTGGCTCTGGCTCCTTGGGTTTCCTCA
TGATGTTCTCAATACTGAATGAACATTTGCTCTGTGAATTATTGGGATGGTTATCAGCATCCTGGGCTTT
AAAACCCCTGTGTACCCCCTGGGCAGGGTAAGAAACCTTCCTCTTTATGTCTGGGTAGGGTGCAAGGTGA
GTTGACATGGGCAAGGTCTCTGGTATTGCCATGCATGTCAGTGAAGTCTGCTGGAGCACTGGCTGAGGTT
GGATAGCACTGTAGGGTCTGTAGTAAGGCAGAGAGTTGTACATCATGAGTCCATCCTTAAAGAACTCCTG
TTGGTGCCTCTTAAACCTTTTCCTCCTTCTAAGGAAGCTTCCGTTATCAAACATGTCCTCAGAAGCAGGG
TCCAGTGTCCAATAATTGCCTTTTCCCGGATTTCCTGGTTCCCGTGGTATTTTAATAAAGCAGTCATTAA
GGGACAGGTTGTGCCTGATGGAATTCTGCCAAGCNGGAACTTGTCCTTGTAGTAAGGAACTTGCTGCTGA
NAAAATCACANATGCCACTGANAGTCAGTTTCTTGNN
